Addgene plasmid #101131: pACP-GPI Control Plasmid
Purpose: Expression of ACP-Tagged GPI anchor in Mammalian cells
Depositing lab: New England Biolabs & Ana Egana. Depositing organization: New England Biolabs.
Backbone
  Vector backbone: pACP
  Backbone size w/o insert (bp): 5151
  Vector type: Mammalian Expression
  Selectable markers: Neomycin (select with G418) ; Kanamycin
Growth in bacteria
  Bacterial resistance: Ampicillin, 100 μg/mL
  Growth temperature: 37°C
  Growth strain: DH5alpha
  Copy number: High Copy
Gene/Insert
  Gene/Insert name: GPI (alt name: glycosylphosphatidylinositol)
  Insert size (bp): 87
  Promoter: CMV
  Tag / fusion protein: ACP-Tag (ACP wt) (N terminal on backbone)
  Cloning method: Restriction Enzyme; 5′ cloning site unknown (unknown if destroyed); 3′ cloning site unknown (unknown if destroyed)
  Sequencing primers: 5′ GACGCAAATGGGCGGTAG (CMV Forward Primer); 3′ GCTGCGCAACTGTTGGGAA (TR1 Reverse Primer)
Terms and licenses: Academic/Nonprofit Terms; Industry Terms
Depositor comments: Originally cloned by Covalys. The GPI only is 87 bp. The size of ER signal sequence + ACPwt+GPI is 408 bp. The ACP tag is N-terminal to the GPI sequence. Additional resistance to Kanamycin For more information on this plasmid, please see https://www.addgene.org/depositor-collections/neb-cell-imaging-tags/ This plasmid is covered by one or more patents, trademarks and/or copyrights owned or controlled by New England Biolabs, Inc (NEB). For more information about commercial rights, please contact NEB's Global Business Development team at .
How to cite: pACP-GPI Control Plasmid was a gift from New England Biolabs & Ana Egana (Addgene plasmid # 101131 ; http://n2t.net/addgene:101131 ; RRID:Addgene_101131)
