[The description below was written by a language model from this plasmid's Addgene catalogue record and pLannotate feature annotations shown in this document.]
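Description:
pACP-GPI Control Plasmid is a mammalian expression vector built on the pACP backbone, designed to display an acyl carrier protein (ACP) tag on the cell surface through a glycosylphosphatidylinositol (GPI) anchor. It is propagated in E. coli as a high-copy plasmid from a ColE1/pUC-type origin, with ampicillin resistance provided by a β-lactamase gene under its own promoter. A second marker, the Tn5 NeoR/KanR aminoglycoside phosphotransferase, is driven by the SV40 enhancer/early promoter and followed by an HSV TK polyadenylation signal. It allows G418 selection of stably transfected mammalian cells, and the record also notes additional kanamycin resistance. A partial ble fragment lies next to this cassette.

The expression unit is driven by the CMV immediate-early enhancer and promoter. According to the depositor, the open reading frame consists of an ER signal sequence, wild-type ACP and an 87 bp GPI anchoring signal, together 408 bp, with the ACP tag N-terminal to the GPI sequence. The feature table annotates only the E. coli ACP coding region, flanked by pBluescript-derived polylinker fragments and by T3 and T7 promoters; the signal sequence and GPI segment are not annotated separately. Downstream are an SV40 small t intron fragment and an SV40 poly(A) signal for transcript processing.

The signal sequence should route the fusion into the secretory pathway, where the GPI signal directs lipid anchoring and leaves ACP exposed on the outer face of the plasma membrane. ACP tags are labelled enzymatically with coenzyme A-derived substrates, so the plasmid serves as a positive control for cell-surface ACP labelling in imaging experiments.
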