Features (pLannotate 1.2.2; 20 found; start..end, strand, type, name):
    454..1314    -  CDS            AmpR: β-lactamase; bla; confers resistance to ampicillin, carbenicillin, and related antibiotics
   1315..1406    -  promoter       AmpR promoter: bla
   1425..1452    -  terminator     rrnB T2 terminator: transcription terminator T2 from the E. coli rrnB gene
   1480..1601    -  polyA_signal   SV40 poly(A) signal: SV40 polyadenylation signal
   1624..1761    -  CDS            large T antigen (fragment): large T antigen from SV40 (simian virus 40)
   1761..1816    -  intron         small t intron (fragment): SV40 (simian virus 40) small t antigen intron
   1826..1865    -  CDS            lacZα (fragment): LacZα fragment of β-galactosidase; lacZ fragment
   1875..1893    +  promoter       T7 promoter: promoter for bacteriophage T7 RNA polymerase
   1915..1935    -  misc_feature   MCS (fragment): pBluescript multiple cloning site
   2041..2274    -  CDS            ACP: acyl carrier protein (ACP) from E. coli; acpP
   2365..2388    -  misc_feature   MCS (fragment): pBluescript multiple cloning site
   2401..2419    -  promoter       T3 promoter: promoter for bacteriophage T3 RNA polymerase
   2465..2668    -  promoter       CMV promoter: human cytomegalovirus (CMV) immediate early promoter
   2669..2972    -  enhancer       CMV enhancer: human cytomegalovirus immediate early enhancer
   3147..3735    -  rep_origin     ori: high-copy-number ColE1/pMB1/pBR322/pUC origin of replication
   3957..3973    +  polyA_signal   bGH poly(A) signal (fragment): bovine growth hormone polyadenylation signal
   4064..4111    -  polyA_signal   HSV TK poly(A) signal: herpes simplex virus thymidine kinase polyadenylation signal (Cole and Stacy, 1985)
   4170..4322    -  CDS            ble (fragment): BLE_KLEPN - Experimental evidence at protein level: Swiss-Prot protein existence level 1. Binding protein with a strong affinity to the bleomycin family of antibiotics. Binds to CL990; an antimitotic-antibiotic compound. From Klebsiella pneumoniae.
   4343..5137    -  CDS            NeoR/KanR: aminoglycoside phosphotransferase from Tn5; aph(3')-II (or nptII); confers resistance to neomycin, kanamycin, and G418 (Geneticin®)
   5172..291     -  promoter       SV40 promoter (across the origin): SV40 enhancer and early promoter
>Addgene plasmid #101131 | pACP-GPI Control Plasmid | addgene full sequence | sequence record 194079 | Addgene NGS Result
GCCTCGGCCTCTGCATAAATAAAAAAAATTAGTCAGCCATGGGGCGGAGAATGGGCGGAACTGGGCGGAG
TTAGGGGCGGGATGGGCGGAGTTAGGGGCGGGACTATGGTTGCTGACTAATTGAGATGCATGCTTTGCAT
ACTTCTGCCTGCTGGGGAGCCTGGGGACTTTCCACACCTGGTTGCTGACTAATTGAGATGCATGCTTTGC
ATACTTCTGCCTGCTGGGGAGCCTGGGGACTTTCCACACCCTAACTGACACACATTCCACAGCTGGTTCT
TTCCGCCTCAGGATTCTTCCTTTTTCAATGTCTGACGCTCAGTGGAACGAAAACTCACGTTAAGGGATTT
TGGTCATGAGATTATCAAAAAGGATCTTCACCTAGATCCTTTTAAATTAAAAATGAAGTTTTAAATCAAT
CTAAAGTATATATGAGTAAACTTGGTCTGACAGTTACCAATGCTTAATCAGTGAGGCACCTATCTCAGCG
ATCTGTCTATTTCGTTCATCCATAGTTGCCTGACTCCCCGTCGTGTAGATAACTACGATACGGGAGGGCT
TACCATCTGGCCCCAGTGCTGCAATGATACCGCGAGACCCACGCTCACCGGCTCCAGATTTATCAGCAAT
AAACCAGCCAGCCGGAAGGGCCGAGCGCAGAAGTGGTCCTGCAACTTTATCCGCCTCCATCCAGTCTATT
AATTGTTGCCGGGAAGCTAGAGTAAGTAGTTCGCCAGTTAATAGTTTGCGCAACGTTGTTGCCATTGCTA
CAGGCATCGTGGTGTCACGCTCGTCGTTTGGTATGGCTTCATTCAGCTCCGGTTCCCAACGATCAAGGCG
AGTTACATGATCCCCCATGTTGTGCAAAAAAGCGGTTAGCTCCTTCGGTCCTCCGATCGTTGTCAGAAGT
AAGTTGGCCGCAGTGTTATCACTCATGGTTATGGCAGCACTGCATAATTCTCTTACTGTCATGCCATCCG
TAAGATGCTTTTCTGTGACTGGTGAGTACTCAACCAAGTCATTCTGAGAATAGTGTATGCGGCGACCGAG
TTGCTCTTGCCCGGCGTCAACACGGGATAATACCGCGCCACATAGCAGAACTTTAAAAGTGCTCATCATT
GGAAAACGTTCTTCGGGGCGAAAACTCTCAAGGATCTTACCGCTGTTGAGATCCAGTTCGATGTAACCCA
CTCGTGCACCCAACTGATCTTCAGCATCTTTTACTTTCACCAGCGTTTCTGGGTGAGCAAAAACAGGAAG
GCAAAATGCCGCAAAAAAGGGAATAAGGGCGACACGGAAATGTTGAATACTCATACTCTTCCTTTTTCAA
TATTATTGAAGCATTTATCAGGGTTATTGTCTCATGAGCGGATACATATTTGAATGTATTTAGAAAAATA
AACAAAAGAGTTTGTAGAAACGCAAAAAGACCATCCGTCAGGATGGCCTTCTGCTTATTAACGCTTACAA
TTTACGCGTTAAGATACATTGATGAGTTTGGACAAACCACAACTAGAATGCAGTGAAAAAAATGCTTTAT
TTGTGAAATTTGTGATGCTATTGCTTTATTTGTAACCATTATAAGCTGCAATAAACAAGTTAACAACAAC
AATTGCATTCATTTTATGTTTCAGGTTCAGGGGGAGGTGTGGGAGGTTTTTTAAAGCAAGTAAAACCTCT
ACAAATGTGGTATGGCTGATTATGATCATGAACAGACTGTGAGGACTGAGGGGCCTGAAATGAGCCTTGG
GACTGTGAATCTAAAATACACAAACAATTAGAATCAGTAGTTTAACACATTATACACTTAAAAATTGGAT
CTCCATTCGCCATTCAGGCTGCGCAACTGTTGGGAAGGGCGATCGAGTGAATTGTAATACGACTCACTAT
AGGGCGAATTGGGTACACTTACCTGGTACCGGGCCCCCCCTCGAGTCAGGATCCTTAGGGATGAAGGCTC
CAGGCTGCTGCCAGAAATGGAGTCACCAGCAGAAGAACTGTTTTCTCTGATAAGGATGTCCCACCATTTT
CAAGGAATTCCGCCTGGTGGCCGTTGATGTAATCAATGGCAGCCTGAACGGTGGTGATTTTCTCAGCTTC
TTCGTCCGGAATCTCAGTATCAAACTCTTCTTCCAGAGCCATTACCAGCTCAACGGTGTCAAGAGAATCC
GCGCCCAGGTCTTCAACGAAAGAAGCATTGTTGGTAACTTCTTCCTGCTTAACGCCCAGCTGTTCGCCGA
TAATTTTCTTAACGCGTTCTTCGATAGTGCTCATAGATCTGCTATGACCTGAATGGCAGAAGACAGCCAG
GACGAGCAGCAGCCCGAACAGGACAGACCCTCCTTGGATTCCCATGGTGATATCGCGGCCGCCACCGCGG
TGGAGCTCCAGCTTTTGTTCCCTTTAGTGAGGGTTAATTTCGAGCTTGGCGTAATCGCTAGCGGATCTGA
CGGTTCACTAAACCAGCTCTGCTTATATAGACCTCCCACCGTACACGCCTACCGCCCATTTGCGTCAATG
GGGCGGAGTTGTTACGACATTTTGGAAAGTCCCGTTGATTTTGGTGCCAAAACAAACTCCCATTGACGTC
AATGGGGTGGAGACTTGGAAATCCCCGTGAGTCAAACCGCTATCCACGCCCATTGATGTACTGCCAAAAC
CGCATCACCATGGTAATAGCGATGACTAATACGTAGATGTACTGCCAAGTAGGAAAGTCCCATAAGGTCA
TGTACTGGGCATAATGCCAGGCGGGCCATTTACCGTCATTGACGTCAATAGGGGGCGTACTTGGCATATG
ATACACTTGATGTACTGCCAAGTGGGCAGTTTACCGTAAATACTCCACCCATTGACGTCAATGGAAAGTC
CCTATTGGCGTTACTATGGGAACATACGTCATTATTGACGTCAATGGGCGGGGGTCGTTGGGCGGTCAGC
CAGGCGGGCCATTTACCGTAAGTTATGTAACGCGGAACTCCATATATGGGCTATGAACTAATGACCCCGT
AATTGATTACTATTAATAACTAATGCATGGCGGTAATACGGTTATCCACAGAATCAGGGGATAACGCAGG
AAAGAACATGTGAGCAAAAGGCCAGCAAAAGGCCAGGAACCGTAAAAAGGCCGCGTTGCTGGCGTTTTTC
CATAGGCTCCGCCCCCCTGACGAGCATCACAAAAATCGACGCTCAAGTCAGAGGTGGCGAAACCCGACAG
GACTATAAAGATACCAGGCGTTTCCCCCTGGAAGCTCCCTCGTGCGCTCTCCTGTTCCGACCCTGCCGCT
TACCGGATACCTGTCCGCCTTTCTCCCTTCGGGAAGCGTGGCGCTTTCTCATAGCTCACGCTGTAGGTAT
CTCAGTTCGGTGTAGGTCGTTCGCTCCAAGCTGGGCTGTGTGCACGAACCCCCCGTTCAGCCCGACCGCT
GCGCCTTATCCGGTAACTATCGTCTTGAGTCCAACCCGGTAAGACACGACTTATCGCCACTGGCAGCAGC
CACTGGTAACAGGATTAGCAGAGCGAGGTATGTAGGCGGTGCTACAGAGTTCTTGAAGTGGTGGCCTAAC
TACGGCTACACTAGAAGAACAGTATTTGGTATCTGCGCTCTGCTGAAGCCAGTTACCTTCGGAAAAAGAG
TTGGTAGCTCTTGATCCGGCAAACAAACCACCGCTGGTAGCGGTGGTTTTTTTGTTTGCAAGCAGCAGAT
TACGCGCAGAAAAAAAGGATCTCAAGAAGATCCTTTGATCTTTTCTACGGGGTCTGACGCTCAGTGGAAC
GAAAACTCACGTTAAGGGATTTTGGTCATGAGATTATCAAAAAGGATCTTCACCTAGATCCTTTTAAATT
AAAAATGAAGTTTTAAATCAATCTAAAGTATATATGAGTAACCTGAGGCTATGGCAGGGCCTGCCGCCCC
GACGTTGGCTGCGAGCCCTGGGCCTTCACCCGAACTTGGGGGGTGGGGTGGGGAAAAGGAAGAAACGCGG
GCGTATTGGCCCCAATGGGGTCTCGGTGGGGTATCGACAGAGTGCCAGCCCTGGGACCGAACCCCGCGTT
TATGAACAAACGACCCAACACCGTGCGTTTTATTCTGTCTTTTTATTGCCGTCATAGCGCGGGTTCCTTC
CGGTATTGTCTCCTTCCGTGTTTCAGTTAGCCTCCCCCTAGGGTGGGCGAAGAACTCCAGCATGAGATCC
CCGCGCTGGAGGATCATCCAGCCGGCGTCCCGGAAAACGATTCCGAAGCCCAACCTTTCATAGAAGGCGG
CGGTGGAATCGAAATCTCGTGATGGCAGGTTGGGCGTCGCTTGGTCGGTCATTTCGAACCCCAGAGTCCC
GCTCAGAAGAACTCGTCAAGAAGGCGATAGAAGGCGATGCGCTGCGAATCGGGAGCGGCGATACCGTAAA
GCACGAGGAAGCGGTCAGCCCATTCGCCGCCAAGTTCTTCAGCAATATCACGGGTAGCCAACGCTATGTC
CTGATAGCGGTCCGCCACACCCAGCCGGCCACAGTCGATGAATCCAGAAAAGCGGCCATTTTCCACCATG
ATATTCGGCAAGCAGGCATCGCCATGGGTCACGACGAGATCCTCGCCGTCGGGCATGCTCGCCTTGAGCC
TGGCGAACAGTTCGGCTGGCGCGAGCCCCTGATGTTCTTCGTCCAGATCATCCTGATCGACAAGACCGGC
TTCCATCCGAGTACGTGCTCGCTCGATGCGATGTTTCGCTTGGTGGTCGAATGGGCAGGTAGCCGGATCA
AGCGTATGCAGCCGCCGCATTGCATCAGCCATGATGGATACTTTCTCGGCAGGAGCAAGGTGAGATGACA
GGAGATCCTGCCCCGGCACTTCGCCCAATAGCAGCCAGTCCCTTCCCGCTTCAGTGACAACGTCGAGCAC
AGCTGCGCAAGGAACGCCCGTCGTGGCCAGCCACGATAGCCGCGCTGCCTCGTCTTGCAGTTCATTCAGG
GCACCGGACAGGTCGGTCTTGACAAAAAGAACCGGGCGCCCCTGCGCTGACAGCCGGAACACGGCGGCAT
CAGAGCAGCCGATTGTCTGTTGTGCCCAGTCATAGCCGAATAGCCTCTCCACCCAAGCGGCCGGAGAACC
TGCGTGCAATCCATCTTGTTCAATCATGCGAAACGATCCTCATCCTGTCTCTTGATCGATCTTTGCAAAA
GCCTAGGCCTCCAAAAAAGCCTCCTCACTACTTCTGGAATAGCTCAGAGGCCGAGGCG
